>Addgene plasmid #75638 | EIF2AK2 gRNA (BRDN0001148577) | addgene full sequence | sequence record 184270 | Addgene Assembled Sequence
CCCGGGTGCAAAGATGGATAAAGTTTTAAACAGAGAGGAATCTTTGCAGCTAATGGACCTTCTAGGTCTT
GAAAGGAGTGGGAATTGGCTCCGGTGCCCGTCAGTGGGCAGAGCGCACATCGCCCACAGTCCCCGAGAAG
TTGGGGGGAGGGGTCGGCAATTGATCCGGTGCCTAGAGAAGGTGGCGCGGGGTAAACTGGGAAAGTGATG
TCGTGTACTGGCTCCGCCTTTTTCCCGAGGGTGGGGGAGAACCGTATATAAGTGCAGTAGTCGCCGTGAA
CGTTCTTTTTCGCAACGGGTTTGCCGCCAGAACACAGGTAAGTGCCGTGTGTGGTTCCCGCGGGCCTGGC
CTCTTTACGGGTTATGGCCCTTGCGTGCCTTGAATTACTTCCACCTGGCTGCAGTACGTGATTCTTGATC
CCGAGCTTCGGGTTGGAAGTGGGTGGGAGAGTTCGAGGCCTTGCGCTTAAGGAGCCCCTTCGCCTCGTGC
TTGAGTTGAGGCCTGGCCTGGGCGCTGGGGCCGCCGCGTGCGAATCTGGTGGCACCTTCGCGCCTGTCTC
GCTGCTTTCGATAAGTCTCTAGCCATTTAAAATTTTTGATGACCTGCTGCGACGCTTTTTTTCTGGCAAG
ATAGTCTTGTAAATGCGGGCCAAGATCTGCACACTGGTATTTCGGTTTTTGGGGCCGCGGGCGGCGACGG
GGCCCGTGCGTCCCAGCGCACATGTTCGGCGAGGCGGGGCCTGCGAGCGCGGCCACCGAGAATCGGACGG
GGGTAGTCTCAAGCTGGCCGGCCTGCTCTGGTGCCTGGCCTCGCGCCGCCGTGTATCGCCCCGCCCTGGG
CGGCAAGGCTGGCCCGGTCGGCACCAGTTGCGTGAGCGGAAAGATGGCCGCTTCCCGGCCCTGCTGCAGG
GAGCTCAAAATGGAGGACGCGGCGCTCGGGAGAGCGGGCGGGTGAGTCACCCACACAAAGGAAAAGGGCC
TTTCCGTCCTCAGCCGTCGCTTCATGTGACTCCACGGAGTACCGGGCGCCGTCCAGGCACCTCGATTAGT
TCTCGAGCTTTTGGAGTACGTCGTCTTTAGGTTGGGGGGAGGGGTTTTATGCGATGGAGTTTCCCCACAC
TGAGTGGGTGGAGACTGAAGTTAGGCCAGCTTGGCACTTGATGTAATTCTCCTTGGAATTTGCCCTTTTT
GAGTTTGGATCTTGGTTCATTCTCAAGCCTCAGACAGTGGTTCAAAGTTTTTTTCTTCCATTTCAGGTGT
CGTGACGTACGGCCACCATGACCGAGTACAAGCCCACGGTGCGCCTCGCCACCCGCGACGACGTCCCCAG
GGCCGTACGCACCCTCGCCGCCGCGTTCGCCGACTACCCCGCCACGCGCCACACCGTCGATCCGGACCGC
CACATCGAGCGGGTCACCGAGCTGCAAGAACTCTTCCTCACGCGCGTCGGGCTCGACATCGGCAAGGTGT
GGGTCGCGGACGACGGCGCCGCCGTGGCGGTCTGGACCACGCCGGAGAGCGTCGAAGCGGGGGCGGTGTT
CGCCGAGATCGGCCCGCGCATGGCCGAGTTGAGCGGTTCCCGGCTGGCCGCGCAGCAACAGATGGAAGGC
CTCCTGGCGCCGCACCGGCCCAAGGAGCCCGCGTGGTTCCTGGCCACCGTCGGAGTCTCGCCCGACCACC
AGGGCAAGGGTCTGGGCAGCGCCGTCGTGCTCCCCGGAGTGGAGGCGGCCGAGCGCGCCGGGGTGCCCGC
CTTCCTGGAGACCTCCGCGCCCCGCAACCTCCCCTTCTACGAGCGGCTCGGCTTCACCGTCACCGCCGAC
GTCGAGGTGCCCGAAGGACCGCGCACCTGGTGCATGACCCGCAAGCCCGGTGCCTGAACGCGTTAAGTCG
ACAATCAACCTCTGGATTACAAAATTTGTGAAAGATTGACTGGTATTCTTAACTATGTTGCTCCTTTTAC
GCTATGTGGATACGCTGCTTTAATGCCTTTGTATCATGCTATTGCTTCCCGTATGGCTTTCATTTTCTCC
TCCTTGTATAAATCCTGGTTGCTGTCTCTTTATGAGGAGTTGTGGCCCGTTGTCAGGCAACGTGGCGTGG
TGTGCACTGTGTTTGCTGACGCAACCCCCACTGGTTGGGGCATTGCCACCACCTGTCAGCTCCTTTCCGG
GACTTTCGCTTTCCCCCTCCCTATTGCCACGGCGGAACTCATCGCCGCCTGCCTTGCCCGCTGCTGGACA
GGGGCTCGGCTGTTGGGCACTGACAATTCCGTGGTGTTGTCGGGGAAATCATCGTCCTTTCCTTGGCTGC
TCGCCTGTGTTGCCACCTGGATTCTGCGCGGGACGTCCTTCTGCTACGTCCCTTCGGCCCTCAATCCAGC
GGACCTTCCTTCCCGCGGCCTGCTGCCGGCTCTGCGGCCTCTTCCGCGTCTTCGCCTTCGCCCTCAGACG
AGTCGGATCTCCCTTTGGGCCGCCTCCCCGCGTCGACTTTAAGACCAATGACTTACAAGGCAGCTGTAGA
TCTTAGCCACTTTTTAAAAGAAAAGGGGGGACTGGAAGGGCTAATTCACTCCCAACGAAGACAAGATCTG
CTTTTTGCTTGTACTGGGTCTCTCTGGTTAGACCAGATCTGAGCCTGGGAGCTCTCTGGCTAACTAGGGA
ACCCACTGCTTAAGCCTCAATAAAGCTTGCCTTGAGTGCTTCAAGTAGTGTGTGCCCGTCTGTTGTGTGA
CTCTGGTAACTAGAGATCCCTCAGACCCTTTTAGTCAGTGTGGAAAATCTCTAGCAGTACGTATAGTAGT
TCATGTCATCTTATTATTCAGTATTTATAACTTGCAAAGAAATGAATATCAGAGAGTGAGAGGAACTTGT
TTATTGCAGCTTATAATGGTTACAAATAAAGCAATAGCATCACAAATTTCACAAATAAAGCATTTTTTTC
ACTGCATTCTAGTTGTGGTTTGTCCAAACTCATCAATGTATCTTATCATGTCTGGCTCTAGCTATCCCGC
CCCTAACTCCGCCCATCCCGCCCCTAACTCCGCCCAGTTCCGCCCATTCTCCGCCCCATGGCTGACTAAT
TTTTTTTATTTATGCAGAGGCCGAGGCCGCCTCGGCCTCTGAGCTATTCCAGAAGTAGTGAGGAGGCTTT
TTTGGAGGCCTAGGGACGTACCCAATTCGCCCTATAGTGAGTCGTATTACGCGCGCTCACTGGCCGTCGT
TTTACAACGTCGTGACTGGGAAAACCCTGGCGTTACCCAACTTAATCGCCTTGCAGCACATCCCCCTTTC
GCCAGCTGGCGTAATAGCGAAGAGGCCCGCACCGATCGCCCTTCCCAACAGTTGCGCAGCCTGAATGGCG
AATGGG
[124 nt withheld, positions 3367-3490]
C
[91 nt withheld, positions 3492-3582]
A
[49 nt withheld, positions 3584-3632]
CCTTTGACGTTGGAGTCCACGTTCTTT
[37 nt withheld, positions 3660-3696]
ACCCTATCTCGGTCTATTCTTTTGATTTATAAGGGATTTTGCCGATTTCGGCCTATTGGTTAAAAAATGA
GCTGATTTAACAAAAATTTAACGCGAATTTTAACAAAATATTAACGCTTACAATTTAGGTGGCACTTTTC
GGGGAAATGTGCGCGGAACCCCTATTTGTTTATTTTTCTAAATACATTCAAATATGTATCCGCTCATGAG
ACAATAACCCTGATAAATGCTTCAATAATATTGAAAAAGGAAGAGTATGAGTATTCAACATTTCCGTGTC
GCCCTTATTCCCTTTTTTGCGGCATTTTGCCTTCCTGTTTTTGCTCACCCAGAAACGCTGGTGAAAGTAA
AAGATGCTGAAGATCAGTTGGGTGCACGAGTGGGTTACATCGAACTGGATCTCAACAGCGGTAAGATCCT
TGAGAGTTTTCGCCCCGAAGAACGTTTTCCAATGATGAGCACTTTTAAAGTTCTGCTATGTGGCGCGGTA
TTATCCCGTATTGACGCCGGGCAAGAGCAACTCGGTCGCCGCATACACTATTCTCAGAATGACTTGGTTG
AGTACTCACCAGTCACAGAAAAGCATCTTACGGATGGCATGACAGTAAGAGAATTATGCAGTGCTGCCAT
AACCATGAGTGATAACACTGCGGCCAACTTACTTCTGACAACGATCGGAGGACCGAAGGAGCTAACCGCT
TTTTTGCACAACATGGGGGATCATGTAACTCGCCTTGATCGTTGGGAACCGGAGCTGAATGAAGCCATAC
CAAACGACGAGCGTGACACCACGATGCCTGTAGCAATGGCAACAACGTTGCGCAAACTATTAACTGGCGA
ACTACTTACTCTAGCTTCCCGGCAACAATTAATAGACTGGATGGAGGCGGATAAAGTTGCAGGACCACTT
CTGCGCTCGGCCCTTCCGGCTGGCTGGTTTATTGCTGATAAATCTGGAGCCGGTGAGCGTGGGTCTCGCG
GTATCATTGCAGCACTGGGGCCAGATGGTAAGCCCTCCCGTATCGTAGTTATCTACACGACGGGGAGTCA
GGCAACTATGGATGAACGAAATAGACAGATCGCTGAGATAGGTGCCTCACTGATTAAGCATTGGTAACTG
TCAGACCAAGTTTACTCATATATACTTTAGATTGATTTAAAACTTCATTTTTAATTTAAAAGGATCTAGG
TGAAGATCCTTTTTGATAATCTCATGACCAAAATCCCTTAACGTGAGTTTTCGTTCCACTGAGCGTCAGA
CCCCGTAGAAAAGATCAAAGGATCTTCTTGAGATCCTTTTTTTCTGCGCGTAATCTGCTGCTTGCAAACA
AAAAAACCACCGCTACCAGCGGTGGTTTGTTTGCCGGATCAAGAGCTACCAACTCTTTTTCCGAAGGTAA
CTGGCTTCAGCAGAGCGCAGATACCAAATACTGTTCTTCTAGTGTAGCCGTAGTTAGGCCACCACTTCAA
GAACTCTGTAGCACCGCCTACATACCTCGCTCTGCTAATCCTGTTACCAGTGGCTGCTGCCAGTGGCGAT
AAGTCGTGTCTTACCGGGTTGGACTCAAGACGATAGTTACCGGATAAGGCGCAGCGGTCGGGCTGAACGG
GGGGTTCGTGCACACAGCCCAGCTTGGAGCGAACGACCTACACCGAACTGAGATACCTACAGCGTGAGCT
ATGAGAAAGCGCCACGCTTCCCGAAGGGAGAAAGGCGGACAGGTATCCGGTAAGCGGCAGGGTCGGAACA
GGAGAGCGCACGAGGGAGCTTCCAGGGGGAAACGCCTGGTATCTTTATAGTCCTGTCGGGTTTCGCCACC
TCTGACTTGAGCGTCGATTTTTGTGATGCTCGTCAGGGGGGCGGAGCCTATGGAAAAACGCCAGCAACGC
GGCCTTTTTACGGTTCCTGGCCTTTTGCTGGCCTTTTGCTCACATGTTCTTTCCTGCGTTATCCCCTGAT
TCTGTGGATAACCGTATTACCGCCTTTGAGTGAGCTGATACCGCTCGCCGCAGCCGAACGACCGAGCGCA
GCGAGTCAGTGAGCGAGGAAGCGGAAGAGCGCCCAATACGCAAACCGCCTCTCCCCGCGCGTTGGCCGAT
TCATTAATGCAGCTGGCACGACAGGTTTCCCGACTGGAAAGCGGGCAGTGAGCGCAACGCAATTAATGTG
AGTTAGCTCACTCATTAGGCACCCCAGGCTTTACACTTTATGCTTCCGGCTCGTATGTTGTGTGGAATTG
TGAGCGGATAACAATTTCACACAGGAAACAGCTATGACCATGATTACGCCAAGCGCGCAATTAACCCTCA
CTAAAGGGAACAAAAGCTGGAGCTGCAAGCTTAATGTAGTCTTATGCAATACTCTTGTAGTCTTGCAACA
TGGTAACGATGAGTTAGCAACATGCCTTACAAGGAGAGAAAAAGCACCGTGCATGCCGATTGGTGGAAGT
AAGGTGGTACGATCGTGCCTTATTAGGAAGGCAACAGACGGGTCTGACATGGATTGGACGAACCACTGAA
TTGCCGCATTGCAGAGATATTGTATTTAAGTGCCTAGCTCGATACATAAACGGGTCTCTCTGGTTAGACC
AGATCTGAGCCTGGGAGCTCTCTGGCTAACTAGGGAACCCACTGCTTAAGCCTCAATAAAGCTTGCCTTG
AGTGCTTCAAGTAGTGTGTGCCCGTCTGTTGTGTGACTCTGGTAACTAGAGATCCCTCAGACCCTTTTAG
TCAGTGTGGAAAATCTCTAGCAGTGGCGCCCGAACAGGGACTTGAAAGCGAAAGGGAAACCAGAGGAGCT
CTCTCGACGCAGGACTCGGCTTGCTGAAGCGCGCACGGCAAGAGGCGAGGGGCGGCGACTGGTGAGTACG
CCAAAAATTTTGACTAGCGGAGGCTAGAAGGAGAGAGATGGGTGCGAGAGCGTCAGTATTAAGCGGGGGA
GAATTAGATCGCGATGGGAAAAAATTCGGTTAAGGCCAGGGGGAAAGAAAAAATATAAATTAAAACATAT
AGTATGGGCAAGCAGGGAGCTAGAACGATTCGCAGTTAATCCTGGCCTGTTAGAAACATCAGAAGGCTGT
AGACAAATACTGGGACAGCTACAACCATCCCTTCAGACAGGATCAGAAGAACTTAGATCATTATATAATA
CAGTAGCAACCCTCTATTGTGTGCATCAAAGGATAGAGATAAAAGACACCAAGGAAGCTTTAGACAAGAT
AGAGGAAGAGCAAAACAAAAGTAAGACCACCGCACAGCAAGCGGCCGCTGATCTTCAGACCTGGAGGAGG
AGATATGAGGGACAATTGGAGAAGTGAATTATATAAATATAAAGTAGTAAAAATTGAACCATTAGGAGTA
GCACCCACCAAGGCAAAGAGAAGAGTGGTGCAGAGAGAAAAAAGAGCAGTGGGAATAGGAGCTTTGTTCC
TTGGGTTCTTGGGAGCAGCAGGAAGCACTATGGGCGCAGCGTCAATGACGCTGACGGTACAGGCCAGACA
ATTATTGTCTGGTATAGTGCAGCAGCAGAACAATTTGCTGAGGGCTATTGAGGCGCAACAGCATCTGTTG
CAACTCACAGTCTGGGGCATCAAGCAGCTCCAGGCAAGAATCCTGGCTGTGGAAAGATACCTAAAGGATC
AACAGCTCCTGGGGATTTGGGGTTGCTCTGGAAAACTCATTTGCACCACTGCTGTGCCTTGGAATGCTAG
TTGGAGTAATAAATCTCTGGAACAGATTTGGAATCACACGACCTGGATGGAGTGGGACAGAGAAATTAAC
AATTACACAAGCTTAATACACTCCTTAATTGAAGAATCGCAAAACCAGCAAGAAAAGAATGAACAAGAAT
TATTGGAATTAGATAAATGGGCAAGTTTGTGGAATTGGTTTAACATAACAAATTGGCTGTGGTATATAAA
ATTATTCATAATGATAGTAGGAGGCTTGGTAGGTTTAAGAATAGTTTTTGCTGTACTTTCTATAGTGAAT
AGAGTTAGGCAGGGATATTCACCATTATCGTTTCAGACCCACCTCCCAACCCCGAGGGGACCCAGAGAGG
GCCTATTTCCCATGATTCCTTCATATTTGCATATACGATACAAGGCTGTTAGAGAGATAATTAGAATTAA
TTTGACTGTAAACACAAAGATATTAGTACAAAATACGTGACGTAGAAAGTAATAATTTCTTGGGTAGTTT
GCAGTTTTAAAATTATGTTTTAAAATGGACTATCATATGCTTACCGTAACTTGAAAGTATTTCGATTTCT
TGGCTTTATATATCTTGTGGAAAGGACGAAACACCGGCAACCTACCTCCTATCATGGTTTTAGAGCTAGA
AATAGCAAGTTAAAATAAGGCTAGTCCGTTATCAACTTGAAAAAGTGGCACCGAGTCGGTGCTTTTTTAA
GCTTGGCGTAACTAGATCTTGAGACAAATGGCAGTATTCATCCACAATTTTAAAAGAAAAGGGGGGATTG
GGGGGTACAGTGCAGGGGAAAGAATAGTAGACATAATAGCAACAGACATACAAACTAAAGAATTACAAAA
ACAAATTACAAAAATTCAAAATTTTCGGGTTTATTACAGGGACAGCAGAGATCCACTTTGGCGCCGGCTC
GAGGGGG
Features (pLannotate 1.2.2; 29 found; start..end, strand, type, name):
     14..80      +  CDS            small t antigen (fragment): SV40 (simian virus 40) small t antigen
    106..317     +  promoter       EF-1α core promoter: core promoter for human elongation factor EF-1α
    318..1256    +  intron         EF-1α intron A: intron upstream of the start codon of human EF-1α
   1278..1877    +  CDS            PuroR (fragment): puromycin N-acetyltransferase; pac from Streptomyces; confers resistance to puromycin
   1893..2481    +  misc_feature   WPRE: woodchuck hepatitis virus posttranscriptional regulatory element
   2532..2551    +  misc_feature   cPPT/CTS (fragment): central polypurine tract and central termination sequence of HIV-1
   2553..2786    +  LTR            3' LTR (ΔU3): self-inactivating 3' long terminal repeat (LTR) from HIV-1
   2864..2985    +  polyA_signal   SV40 poly(A) signal: SV40 polyadenylation signal
   3025..3160    +  rep_origin     SV40 ori: SV40 origin of replication
   3181..3199    -  promoter       T7 promoter: promoter for bacteriophage T7 RNA polymerase
   3207..3362    +  CDS            lacZα (fragment): LacZα fragment of β-galactosidase; lacZ fragment
   3367..3795    +  rep_origin     f1 ori (sequence partly withheld): f1 bacteriophage origin of replication; arrow indicates direction of (+) strand synthesis
   3848..3952    +  promoter       AmpR promoter: bla
   3953..4813    +  CDS            AmpR: β-lactamase; bla; confers resistance to ampicillin, carbenicillin, and related antibiotics
   4984..5572    +  rep_origin     ori: high-copy-number ColE1/pMB1/pBR322/pUC origin of replication
   5755..5847    +  CDS            lacI (fragment): lac repressor; lacI; The lac repressor binds to the lac operator to inhibit transcription in E. coli. This inhibition can be relieved by adding lactose or isopropyl-β-D-thiogalactopyranoside (IPTG).
   5860..5881    +  protein_bind   CAP binding site: CAP binding activates transcription in the presence of cAMP. E. coli catabolite activator protein
   5896..5926    +  promoter       lac promoter: promoter for the E. coli lac operon
   5934..5950    +  protein_bind   lac operator: The lac repressor binds to the lac operator to inhibit transcription in E. coli. This inhibition can be relieved by adding lactose or isopropyl-β-D-thiogalactopyranoside (IPTG). lac repressor encoded by lacI
   5995..6013    +  promoter       T3 promoter: promoter for bacteriophage T3 RNA polymerase
   6041..6267    +  promoter       RSV promoter: Rous sarcoma virus enhancer/promoter
   6268..6448    +  LTR            5' LTR (truncated): truncated 5' long terminal repeat (LTR) from HIV-1
   6495..6620    +  misc_feature   HIV-1 Ψ: packaging signal of human immunodeficiency virus type 1
   6604..6967    +  CDS            HIV-1 gag (fragment): gag protein from human immunodeficiency virus 1; gag
   7113..7346    +  misc_feature   RRE: The Rev response element (RRE) of HIV-1 allows for Rev-dependent mRNA export from the nucleus to the cytoplasm.
   7723..7749    +  CDS            Rev (fragment): human immunodeficiency virus 1 (HIV-1) Rev protein; rev; enhances nuclear export of unspliced and incompletely spliced viral mRNAs
   7753..7993    +  promoter       U6 promoter: RNA polymerase III promoter for human U6 snRNA
   8023..8098    +  misc_RNA       gRNA scaffold: guide RNA scaffold for the Streptococcus pyogenes CRISPR/Cas9 system
   8154..8271    +  misc_feature   cPPT/CTS: central polypurine tract and central termination sequence of HIV-1
