[The description below was written by a language model from this plasmid's Addgene catalogue record and pLannotate feature annotations shown in this document.]
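Description:
EIF2AK2 gRNA (BRDN0001148577) is a third-generation lentiviral CRISPR guide plasmid built on the lentiGuide-Puro backbone. It carries a single guide RNA directed against human EIF2AK2, the gene also known as PKR. The guide was designed against three RefSeq transcript variants of the gene and belongs to a human kinome gRNA collection. In bacteria the 8.3 kb plasmid replicates from a high-copy ColE1/pUC-type origin and is selected with ampicillin through the β-lactamase gene. An f1 origin, an SV40 origin with its poly(A) signal, and remnants of lac and T7/T3 cloning sequences lie in the backbone outside the viral cassette.

The transfer cassette starts with an RSV promoter fused to a truncated HIV-1 5' LTR, an arrangement that makes genomic RNA production Tat-independent. This is followed by the Ψ packaging signal with a partial gag sequence and by the RRE, which allows Rev-dependent nuclear export. A human U6 RNA polymerase III promoter then drives the targeting spacer, which is joined to the Streptococcus pyogenes Cas9 guide scaffold. A cPPT/CTS element sits just downstream of the scaffold. A separate EF-1α core promoter with its intron A expresses puromycin N-acetyltransferase, so transduced mammalian cells can be selected with puromycin. WPRE follows to enhance transcript expression, and the cassette ends with a self-inactivating ΔU3 3' LTR.

The plasmid does not encode Cas9. It is meant to be packaged into lentivirus and used with a separate Cas9 vector such as lentiCas9-Blast, or in cell lines that already express Cas9, to disrupt EIF2AK2 in human cells.
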