Addgene plasmid #75638: EIF2AK2 gRNA (BRDN0001148577)
Purpose: 3rd generation lentiviral gRNA plasmid targeting human EIF2AK2
Depositing lab: John Doench & David Root. Depositing organization: Broad Institute. Publication: Optimized sgRNA design to maximize activity and minimize off-target effects of CRISPR-Cas9. Doench JG, Fusi N, Sullender M, Hegde M, Vaimberg EW, Donovan KF, Smith I, Tothova Z, Wilen C, Orchard R, Virgin HW, Listgarten J, Root DE. Nat Biotechnol. 2016 Jan 18. doi: 10.1038/nbt.3437. PubMed 26780180.
Backbone
  Vector backbone: lentiGuide-Puro
  Backbone manufacturer: Zhang Lab (Addgene plasmid # 52963)
  Vector type: Mammalian Expression, Lentiviral, CRISPR
  Selectable markers: Puromycin
Growth in bacteria
  Bacterial resistance: Ampicillin, 100 μg/mL
  Growth temperature: 37°C
  Growth strain: DH5alpha
  Copy number: High Copy
Gene/Insert
  Gene/Insert name: EIF2AK2 (alt name: NM_001135651.2)
  gRNA/shRNA sequence: GCAACCTACCTCCTATCATG
  Species: H. sapiens (human)
  Entrez Gene: EIF2AK2 (a.k.a. DYT33, EIF2AK1, LEUDEN, PKR, PPP1R83, PRKR)
  Promoter: hU6
  Cloning method: Unknown
  Sequencing primers: 5′ U6-F; 3′ pS2-R
Terms and licenses: Academic/Nonprofit Terms; Industry Terms: Not Available to Industry
Depositor comments: The gRNA was designed to target the following Genbank reference sequence(s): NM_001135651.2,NM_001135652.2,NM_002759.3. Note that this plasmid does NOT contain Cas9. It should be used in conjunction with lentiCas9-Blast (Addgene #52962) or otherwise with cell lines already expressing Cas9. Browse the full kinome gRNA library at http://www.addgene.org/pooled-library/broadgpp-human-kinome/ or visit http://www.broadinstitute.org/rnai/public/ for detailed protocols and information.
How to cite: EIF2AK2 gRNA (BRDN0001148577) was a gift from John Doench & David Root (Addgene plasmid # 75638 ; http://n2t.net/addgene:75638 ; RRID:Addgene_75638)
