>Addgene plasmid #75638 | EIF2AK2 gRNA (BRDN0001148577) | depositor partial sequence | sequence record 143098 | Target Sequence
GCAACCTACCTCCTATCATG
