>Addgene plasmid #75638 | EIF2AK2 gRNA (BRDN0001148577) | addgene partial sequence | sequence record 184269 | hU6-F
AGAAAGTAATAATTTCTTGGGTAGTTTGCAGTTTTAAAATTATGTTTTAAAATGGACTATCATATGCTTA
CCGTAACTTGAAAGTATTTCGATTTCTTGGCTTTATATATCTTGTGGAAAGGACGAAACACCGGCAACCT
ACCTCCTATCATGGTTTTAGAGCTAGAAATAGCAAGTTAAAATAAGGCTAGTCCGTTATCAACTTGAAAA
AGTGGCACCGAGTCGGTGCTTTTTTAAGCTTGGCGTAACTAGATCTTGAGACAAATGGCAGTATTCATCC
ACAATTTTAAAAGAAAAGGGGGGATTGGGGGGTACAGTGCAGGGGAAAGAATAGTAGACATAATAGCAAC
AGACATACAAACTAAAGAATTACAAAAACAAATTACAAAAATTCAAAATTTTCGGGTTTATTACAGGGAC
AGCAGAGATCCACTTTGGCGCCGGCTCGAGGGGGCCCGGGTGCAAAGATGGATAAAGTTTTAAACAGAGA
GGAATCTTTGCAGCTAATGGACCTTCTAGGTCTTGAAAGGAGTGGGAATTGGCTCCGGTGCCCGTCAGTG
GGCAGAGCGC
